Addgene plasmid #49088: pJexpress414-XMRV-TM
Purpose: expresses XMRV TM fusion subunit
Depositing lab: Jeffrey Lee.
Backbone
  Vector backbone: pJexpress414
  Backbone manufacturer: DNA2.0
  Backbone size w/o insert (bp): 4000
  Total vector size (bp): 4340
  Vector type: Bacterial Expression
Growth in bacteria
  Bacterial resistance: Ampicillin, 100 μg/mL
  Growth temperature: 37°C
  Growth strain: XL1 Blue
  Copy number: Unknown
Gene/Insert
  Gene/Insert name: XMRV TM fusion subunit
  Species: Xenotropic murine leukemia virus-like virus
  Insert size (bp): 345
  Mutation: C538S
  GenBank ID: ACY30460.1
  Promoter: T7
  Tag / fusion protein: 6-His (N terminal on insert)
  Cloning method: Unknown
  Sequencing primers: 5′ T7 promoter
Terms and licenses: Academic/Nonprofit Terms; Industry Terms: Not Available to Industry
How to cite: pJexpress414-XMRV-TM was a gift from Jeffrey Lee (Addgene plasmid # 49088)
