[The description below was written by a language model from this plasmid's Addgene catalogue record and pLannotate feature annotations shown in this document.]
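Description:
pJexpress414-XMRV-TM is a bacterial expression plasmid of about 4.3 kb, built on the commercial pJexpress414 backbone, for producing the transmembrane (TM) fusion subunit of the xenotropic murine leukemia virus-related virus (XMRV) envelope glycoprotein in E. coli. It replicates from a high-copy ColE1/pUC-type origin and is selected with ampicillin through a β-lactamase gene driven by its own bla promoter. The annotation also picks up short fragments resembling lacZα and KanR, along with rrnB T1/T2 terminator pieces and a 5S rRNA element. These appear to be backbone remnants or insulating terminators rather than functional markers.

The payload is a roughly 345 bp insert encoding a portion of the XMRV TM subunit, detected in the feature table by its similarity to a murine retroviral Env protein. It carries a C538S substitution and an N-terminal 6-His tag for metal-affinity purification. The record does not state why the cysteine was changed. Transcription is driven by a T7 promoter followed immediately by a lac operator and ends at a T7 terminator. The plasmid also carries lacI with its own promoter, so the Lac repressor keeps the cassette off until IPTG or lactose is added. Expression therefore requires a host that supplies T7 RNA polymerase.

TM is a class I viral fusion protein whose heptad repeat regions fold into a trimer-of-hairpins during membrane fusion. The construct is suited to producing recombinant, purifiable TM protein, for example for biochemical or structural study of the fusion subunit, although the record itself states the purpose only as expression of XMRV TM.
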