Features (pLannotate 1.2.2; 14 found; start..end, strand, type, name):
     86..674     +  rep_origin     ori: high-copy-number ColE1/pMB1/pBR322/pUC origin of replication
    899..916     +  terminator     rrnB T2 terminator (fragment): transcription terminator T2 from the E. coli rrnB gene
    941..960     -  CDS            lacZα (fragment): LacZα fragment of β-galactosidase; lacZ fragment
   1423..1441    +  promoter       T7 promoter: promoter for bacteriophage T7 RNA polymerase
   1442..1466    +  protein_bind   lac operator: The lac repressor binds to the lac operator to inhibit transcription in E. coli. This inhibition can be relieved by adding lactose or isopropyl-β-D-thiogalactopyranoside (IPTG). lac repressor encoded by lacI
   1551..1853    +  CDS            ENV1_MOUSE (fragment): Experimental evidence at protein level: Swiss-Prot protein existence level 1. The transmembrane protein (TM) acts as a class I viral fusion protein. Under the current model, the protein has at least 3 conformational states: pre-fusion native state, pre-hairpin intermediate state, and post-fusion hairpin state. During viral and target cell membrane fusion, the coiled coil regions (heptad repeats) assume a trimer-of-hairpins structure, positioning the fusion peptide in close proximity to the C-terminal region of the ectodomain. The formation of this structure appears to drive apposition and subs
   1867..1914    +  terminator     T7 terminator: transcription terminator for bacteriophage T7 RNA polymerase
   1974..2014    -  terminator     rrnB T1 terminator (fragment): transcription terminator T1 from the E. coli rrnB gene
   2016..2131    -  ncRNA          5S rRNA: Accession: RF00001 - 5S ribosomal RNA
   2162..2186    +  CDS            KanR (fragment): aminoglycoside phosphotransferase; aph(3')-Ia; confers resistance to kanamycin
   2216..2312    +  promoter       AmpR promoter (fragment): bla
   2315..3175    +  CDS            AmpR: β-lactamase; bla; confers resistance to ampicillin, carbenicillin, and related antibiotics
   3184..3257    +  promoter       lacI promoter (fragment): lacI
   3258..4337    +  CDS            lacI: LACI_ECOLI - Experimental evidence at protein level: Swiss-Prot protein existence level 1. Repressor of the lactose operon. Binds allolactose as an inducer. From Escherichia coli (strain K12).
>Addgene plasmid #49088 | pJexpress414-XMRV-TM | depositor full sequence | sequence record 72267 | pJexpress414-XMRV-TM sequence 4340 bps
CTCATGACCAAAATCCCTTAACGTGAGTTACGCGCGCGTCGTTCCACTGAGCGTCAGACCCCGTAGAAAA
GATCAAAGGATCTTCTTGAGATCCTTTTTTTCTGCGCGTAATCTGCTGCTTGCAAACAAAAAAACCACCG
CTACCAGCGGTGGTTTGTTTGCCGGATCAAGAGCTACCAACTCTTTTTCCGAAGGTAACTGGCTTCAGCA
GAGCGCAGATACCAAATACTGTTCTTCTAGTGTAGCCGTAGTTAGCCCACCACTTCAAGAACTCTGTAGC
ACCGCCTACATACCTCGCTCTGCTAATCCTGTTACCAGTGGCTGCTGCCAGTGGCGATAAGTCGTGTCTT
ACCGGGTTGGACTCAAGACGATAGTTACCGGATAAGGCGCAGCGGTCGGGCTGAACGGGGGGTTCGTGCA
CACAGCCCAGCTTGGAGCGAACGACCTACACCGAACTGAGATACCTACAGCGTGAGCTATGAGAAAGCGC
CACGCTTCCCGAAGGGAGAAAGGCGGACAGGTATCCGGTAAGCGGCAGGGTCGGAACAGGAGAGCGCACG
AGGGAGCTTCCAGGGGGAAACGCCTGGTATCTTTATAGTCCTGTCGGGTTTCGCCACCTCTGACTTGAGC
GTCGATTTTTGTGATGCTCGTCAGGGGGGCGGAGCCTATGGAAAAACGCCAGCAACGCGGCCTTTTTACG
GTTCCTGGCCTTTTGCTGGCCTTTTGCTCACATGTTCTTTCCTGCGTTATCCCCTGATTCTGTGGATAAC
CGTATTACCGCCTTTGAGTGAGCTGATACCGCTCGCCGCAGCCGAACGACCGAGCGCAGCGAGTCAGTGA
GCGAGGAAGCGGAAGGCGAGAGTAGGGAACTGCCAGGCATCAAACTAAGCAGAAGGCCCCTGACGGATGG
CCTTTTTGCGTTTCTACAAACTCTTTCTGTGTTGTAAAACGACGGCCAGTCTTAAGCTCGGGCCCCCTGG
GCGGTTCTGATAACGAGTAATCGTTAATCCGCAAATAACGTAAAAACCCGCTTCGGCGGGTTTTTTTATG
GGGGGAGTTTAGGGAAAGAGCATTTGTCAGAATATTTAAGGGCGCCTGTCACTTTGCTTGATATATGAGA
ATTATTTAACCTTATAAATGAGAAAAAAGCAACGCACTTTAAATAAGATACGTTGCTTTTTCGATTGATG
AACACCTATAATTAAACTATTCATCTATTATTTATGATTTTTTGTATATACAATATTTCTAGTTTGTTAA
AGAGAATTAAGAAAATAAATCTCGAAAATAATAAAGGGAAAATCAGTTTTTGATATCAAAATTATACATG
TCAACGATAATACAAAATATAATACAAACTATAAGATGTTATCAGTATTTATTATCATTTAGAATAAATT
TTGTGTCGCCCTTCCGCGAAATTAATACGACTCACTATAGGGGAATTGTGAGCGGATAACAATTCCCCTC
TAGAAATAATTTTGTTTAACTTTTAGGAGGTAAAACATATGGCCCATCATCATCACCACCACTCTTGGAG
CAGCGGCCTGGTAGGCTCGGGTACGGCACTGGTGGCGACCAAACAATTTGAACAGCTGCAGGCGGCGATC
CACACCGATCTGGGTGCTCTGGAAAAGAGCGTTAGCGCGCTGGAGAAGTCCCTGACCAGCTTGAGCGAGG
TTGTCTTGCAAAATCGTCGTGGTCTGGACTTGCTGTTTCTGAAAGAGGGTGGTCTGTGCGCAGCACTGAA
AGAAGAGTGTAGCTTCTACGCGGATCACACGGGCGTGGTCCGTGACAGCATGGCCAAGCTGCGCGAACGC
CTGAACCAGCGCCAACGTCTGTTCGAGTCCGGCTAACTCGAGCCCCCTAGCATAACCCCTTGGGGCCTCT
AAACGGGTCTTGAGGGGTTTTTTGCCCCTGAGACGCGTCAATCGAGTTCGTACCTAAGGGCGACACCCCC
TAATTAGCCCGGGCGAAAGGCCCAGTCTTTCGACTGAGCCTTTCGTTTTATTTGATGCCTGGCAGTTCCC
TACTCTCGCATGGGGAGTCCCCACACTACCATCGGCGCTACGGCGTTTCACTTCTGAGTTCGGCATGGGG
TCAGGTGGGACCACCGCGCTACTGCCGCCAGGCAAACAAGGGGTGTTATGAGCCATATTCAGGTATAAAT
GGGCTCGCGATAATGTTCAGAATTGGTTAATTGGTTGTAACACTGACCCCTATTTGTTTATTTTTCTAAA
TACATTCAAATATGTATCCGCTCATGAGACAATAACCCTGATAAATGCTTCAATAATATTGAAAAAGGAA
GAATATGAGTATTCAACATTTCCGTGTCGCCCTTATTCCCTTTTTTGCGGCATTTTGCCTTCCTGTTTTT
GCTCACCCAGAAACGCTGGTGAAAGTAAAAGATGCTGAAGATCAGTTGGGTGCACGAGTGGGTTACATCG
AACTGGATCTCAACAGCGGTAAGATCCTTGAGAGTTTTCGCCCCGAAGAACGTTTTCCAATGATGAGCAC
TTTTAAAGTTCTGCTATGTGGCGCGGTATTATCCCGTATTGACGCCGGGCAAGAGCAACTCGGTCGCCGC
ATACACTATTCTCAGAATGACTTGGTTGAGTACTCACCAGTCACAGAAAAGCATCTTACGGATGGCATGA
CAGTAAGAGAATTATGCAGTGCTGCCATAACCATGAGTGATAACACTGCGGCCAACTTACTTCTGACAAC
GATCGGAGGACCGAAGGAGCTAACCGCTTTTTTGCACAACATGGGGGATCATGTAACTCGCCTTGATCGT
TGGGAACCGGAGCTGAATGAAGCCATACCAAACGACGAGCGTGACACCACGATGCCTGTAGCGATGGCAA
CAACGTTGCGCAAACTATTAACTGGCGAACTACTTACTCTAGCTTCCCGGCAACAATTAATAGACTGGAT
GGAGGCGGATAAAGTTGCAGGACCACTTCTGCGCTCGGCCCTTCCGGCTGGCTGGTTTATTGCTGATAAA
TCCGGAGCCGGTGAGCGTGGTTCTCGCGGTATCATCGCAGCGCTGGGGCCAGATGGTAAGCCCTCCCGTA
TCGTAGTTATCTACACGACGGGGAGTCAGGCAACTATGGATGAACGAAATAGACAGATCGCTGAGATAGG
TGCCTCACTGATTAAGCATTGGTAAGCGGCGCGCCATCGAATGGCGCAAAACCTTTCGCGGTATGGCATG
ATAGCGCCCGGAAGAGAGTCAATTCAGGGTGGTGAATATGAAACCAGTAACGTTATACGATGTCGCAGAG
TATGCCGGTGTCTCTTATCAGACCGTTTCCCGCGTGGTGAACCAGGCCAGCCACGTTTCTGCGAAAACGC
GGGAAAAAGTGGAAGCGGCGATGGCGGAGCTGAATTACATTCCCAACCGCGTGGCACAACAACTGGCGGG
CAAACAGTCGTTGCTGATTGGCGTTGCCACCTCCAGTCTGGCCCTGCACGCGCCGTCGCAAATTGTCGCG
GCGATTAAATCTCGCGCCGATCAACTGGGTGCCAGCGTGGTGGTGTCGATGGTAGAACGAAGCGGCGTCG
AAGCCTGTAAAGCGGCGGTGCACAATCTTCTCGCGCAACGCGTCAGTGGGCTGATCATTAACTATCCGCT
GGATGACCAGGATGCCATTGCTGTGGAAGCTGCCTGCACTAATGTTCCGGCGTTATTTCTTGATGTCTCT
GACCAGACACCCATCAACAGTATTATTTTCTCCCATGAGGACGGTACGCGACTGGGCGTGGAGCATCTGG
TCGCATTGGGTCACCAGCAAATCGCGCTGTTAGCGGGCCCATTAAGTTCTGTCTCGGCGCGTCTGCGTCT
GGCTGGCTGGCATAAATATCTCACTCGCAATCAAATTCAGCCGATAGCGGAACGGGAAGGCGACTGGAGT
GCCATGTCCGGTTTTCAACAAACCATGCAAATGCTGAATGAGGGCATCGTTCCCACTGCGATGCTGGTTG
CCAACGATCAGATGGCGCTGGGCGCAATGCGCGCCATTACCGAGTCCGGGCTGCGCGTTGGTGCGGATAT
CTCGGTAGTGGGATACGACGATACCGAAGATAGCTCATGTTATATCCCGCCGTTAACCACCATCAAACAG
GATTTTCGCCTGCTGGGGCAAACCAGCGTGGACCGCTTGCTGCAACTCTCTCAGGGCCAGGCGGTGAAGG
GCAATCAGCTGTTGCCAGTCTCACTGGTGAAAAGAAAAACCACCCTGGCGCCCAATACGCAAACCGCCTC
TCCCCGCGCGTTGGCCGATTCATTAATGCAGCTGGCACGACAGGTTTCCCGACTGGAAAGCGGGCAGTGA
