>Addgene plasmid #49088 | pJexpress414-XMRV-TM | addgene partial sequence | sequence record 73851 | pENTR-R 5'-ATGGCTCATAACACCCCTTG-3'
GGTCCACCTGACCCCATGCCGAACTCAGAAGTGAAACGCCGTAGCGCCGATGGTAGTGTGGGGACTCCCC
ATGCGAGAGTAGGGAACTGCCAGGCATCAAATAAAACGAAAGGCTCAGTCGAAAGACTGGGCCTTTCGCC
CGGGCTAATTATGGGGTGTCGCCCTTAGGTACGAACTCGATTGACGCGTCTCAGGGGCAAAAAACCCCTC
AAGACCCGTTTAGAGGCCCCAAGGGGTTATGCTAGGGGGCTCGAGTTAGCCGGACTCGAACAGACGTTGG
CGCTGGTTCAGGCGTTCGCGCAGCTTGGCCATGCTGTCACGGACCACGCCCGTGTGATCCGCGTAGAAGC
TACACTCTTCTTTCAGTGCTGCGCACAGACCACCCTCTTTCAGAAACAGCAAGTCCAGACCACGACGATT
TTGCAAGACAACCTCGCTCAAGCTGGTCAGGGACTTCTCCAGCGCGCTAACGCTCTTTTCCAGAGCACCC
AGATCGGTGTGGATCGCCGCCTGCAGCTGTTCAAATTGTTTGGTCGCCACCAGTGCCGTACCCGAGCCTA
CCAGGCCGCTGCTCCAAGAGTGGTGGTGATGATGATGGGCCATATGTTTTACCTCCTAAAAGTTAAACAA
AATTATTTCTAGAGGGGAATTGTTATCCGCTCACAATTCCCCTATAGTGAGTCGTATTAATTTCGCGGAA
GGGCGACACAAAATTTATTCTAAATGATAATAAATACTGATAACATCTTATAGTTTGTATTATATTTTGT
ATTATCGTTGACATGTATAATTTTGATATCAAAAACTGATTTTCCCTTTATTATTTTCGAGATTTATTTT
CTTAATTCTCTTTAACAAACTAGAAATATTGTATATACAAAAAATCATAAATAATAGATGAATAGTTTAA
TTAT
